Addgene plasmid #18345: T4 Lysozyme K48-[LP] WT*
Depositing lab: Brian Matthews. Depositing organization: University of Oregon.
Backbone
  Vector backbone: pHS1403
  Backbone size w/o insert (bp): 5000
  Vector type: Bacterial Expression
Growth in bacteria
  Bacterial resistance: Ampicillin, 100 μg/mL
  Growth temperature: 37°C
  Growth strain: DH5alpha
  Copy number: High Copy
Gene/Insert
  Gene/Insert name: T4 Lysozyme (alt name: DH101 TA)
  Species: Bacteriophage T4
  Insert size (bp): 600
  Mutation: K48-[LP] WT*
  GenBank ID: NP_049736
  Entrez Gene: e (a.k.a. T4p123)
  Cloning method: Restriction Enzyme; 5′ cloning site BamHI (not destroyed); 3′ cloning site HindIII (not destroyed)
  Sequencing primers: 5′ na; 3′ GGCGTATCACGAGGCCC
Terms and licenses: Academic/Nonprofit Terms; Industry Terms: Not Available to Industry
Depositor comments: The BamHI site is 27 bp from the ATG and the HindIII site is 115 bp from the stop.
How to cite: T4 Lysozyme K48-[LP] WT* was a gift from Brian Matthews (Addgene plasmid # 18345 ; http://n2t.net/addgene:18345 ; RRID:Addgene_18345)
