[The description below was written by a language model from this plasmid's Addgene catalogue record.]
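Description:
T4 Lysozyme K48-[LP] WT* is a bacterial expression plasmid built on the pHS1403 backbone (about 5 kb without insert) that carries a variant of the bacteriophage T4 lysozyme gene (gene e). It is maintained in E. coli as a high-copy plasmid under ampicillin selection. The record does not include a feature table, so the origin of replication, the promoter driving expression, and any other regulatory elements of the backbone are not stated.

The insert is roughly 600 bp and was cloned as a BamHI–HindIII fragment, with both sites retained. According to the depositor's comments, the BamHI site lies 27 bp from the start codon and the HindIII site 115 bp from the stop codon, so the fragment includes short flanking untranslated regions on either side of the coding sequence and can be excised or transferred intact. The mutation is recorded as K48-[LP] WT*. This notation most plausibly indicates insertion of the residues Leu-Pro after lysine 48, made in the "WT*" background. In the T4 lysozyme literature, WT* generally denotes the cysteine-free pseudo-wild-type protein, although the record itself does not spell out either point. No fusion tags or reporters are listed.

The record does not give an explicit purpose. T4 lysozyme variants of this kind are typically expressed in bacteria to produce protein for structural and thermodynamic studies of how substitutions or insertions affect folding, stability and conformation, and this construct fits that pattern as one member of a mutant series.
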