>Addgene plasmid #18345 | T4 Lysozyme K48-[LP] WT* | addgene partial sequence | sequence record 24133 | 3primeUP
GCTANGAAAAGCCCGCTCATTAGGCGGGCTCAGATCTGCTCATGTTTGACAGCTTATCATCGATAAGCTT
CGGCAATAAATTCTTGATATGTTTTCATATGTTTCCTTTAAATATTTTAATTAGTAATTGTCTATTCAAG
TAATTGTGAATATACTATCACAATTCCAAGAGAAAGTAAACAGCTTTATAGATTTTTATACGCGTCCCAA
GTGCCAGTTCTAAACGTTGTAATGACTCGTTTTGCGCGATTAGGTGTTTGATTATACCATCTACTTTTAG
CTAAGTTAACTGCTGCTTCATCCCAGCGTTTTTGTTGAAGCATACGTAAAGAGTTAGTAAATCCTGCCAC
ACCGGTTTCTCCCATTTGGAAAACCATATTAATCAATGCAGCGCGACGAACCGCATCAAGAGAATCATAA
ACCGGTTTTAATTTAGCATTTCTCAGAATTCCGCGAACAGCAGCATCAACATCCTGATTAAAGAGTTTTT
CAGCCTCATCTTTTGTAATTACACCATTAGTATTACGCCCAATAGCAGGCAGTTTATCTAATTCAGATTT
AGCAGCATTAAGTGATGGACTTTTTGTAAGCAAATGACCGATGCCAATAGTGTAATAGCCTTCTGTGTCT
TTATAGATTTTAAGTCTAAGACCTTCATCTATACGTAACATTTCAAATATATTCATAATACCTCCTAAGC
ATCGATGGATCCTGTTTCCTGTGTGAAATTGTTATCCGCTCACAATTCCACACATTATACGAGCCGATGA
TTAATTGTCAACAGGGGGATGGGGAGTAAGCTGATCCTGTTTCCTGTGTGAAATTGTTATCCGCTCACAA
TTCCACACATTATACGAGCCGATGATTAATTGTCAACAGGGGGATGGGGAGTAAGCTCATCGATGGATCG
ANCCGGGTTTCCCGGNGGGAAAATNGNNANCCGCNCNCAATTCCCCNCATTANACGAGCCGGAAGCANAA
NGGGNAAGCCNGGGGGGCCCNANGGGGGGNGCNACNTANNTTAANTGNGNTGNGCNCNCNGCCCNCTTNC
CNNCGGAAACCGGNNGGCCGGGANCCNNCNAAGGGGCAAACCNTTCNGGNNGGNNNGANNCCCCGNAA
